Addgene plasmid #211857: pUPD2-HR1bR181A R185A-GFP-L (B3-B4)
Purpose: Mutant E3-DART degron casette for N-terminal fusion to protein of interest using Goldenbraid
Depositing lab: Marcela Rojas-Pierce. Depositing organization: North Carolina State University. Publication: Rapid depletion of target proteins in plants by an inducible protein degradation system. Huang L, Rojas-Pierce M. Plant Cell. 2024 Mar 6:koae072. doi: 10.1093/plcell/koae072. PubMed 38446628.
Backbone
  Vector backbone: pUPD2
  Backbone manufacturer: Diego Orzaez Lab
  Backbone size w/o insert (bp): 2105
  Vector type: Synthetic Biology
Growth in bacteria
  Bacterial resistance: Chloramphenicol, 25 μg/mL
  Growth temperature: 37°C
  Growth strain: DH5alpha
  Copy number: High Copy
Gene/Insert
  Gene/Insert name: HR1b
  Species: Synthetic
  Mutation: R181A R185A
  Tag / fusion protein: GFP (C terminal on insert)
  Cloning method: Restriction Enzyme; 5′ cloning site BsmBI (destroyed during cloning); 3′ cloning site BsmBI (destroyed during cloning)
Terms and licenses: Academic/Nonprofit Terms; Industry Terms: Not Available to Industry
Depositor comments: Rojas-Pierce Lab plasmid pMRP1179
How to cite: pUPD2-HR1bR181A R185A-GFP-L (B3-B4) was a gift from Marcela Rojas-Pierce (Addgene plasmid # 211857 ; http://n2t.net/addgene:211857 ; RRID:Addgene_211857)
