[The description below was written by a language model from this plasmid's Addgene catalogue record and pLannotate feature annotations shown in this document.]
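Description:
pUPD2-HR1bR181A R185A-GFP-L (B3-B4) is a GoldenBraid level-0 "part" plasmid built in the small pUPD2 domestication vector, classed as a synthetic-biology construct and intended for propagation in E. coli rather than for direct expression. The backbone carries a high-copy ColE1/pUC-type origin and a chloramphenicol acetyltransferase (cat) gene driven by its own promoter and followed by the lambda t0 terminator, giving chloramphenicol selection. Additional bacterial terminators and BioBrick prefix and suffix sequences flank the cloning position, insulating the insert from read-through transcription. The insert was introduced through BsmBI sites that were destroyed during cloning, as is usual for GoldenBraid domestication.

The payload is a promoterless coding module of about 1 kb. It consists of an HR1b domain, which the annotation identifies as a fragment of human PKN1, carrying the R181A and R185A substitutions and followed in frame by EGFP. The "L" in the name presumably denotes a trailing linker, although the record does not describe it. No plant promoter or terminator is present, because the part occupies the B3-B4 position of the GoldenBraid grammar and is meant to be assembled with other standard parts into a transcriptional unit, placing the HR1b-GFP module at the N-terminus of a protein of interest.

According to the record, this is the mutant version of the E3-DART degron cassette, part of an inducible system for rapid depletion of target proteins in plants. The record does not state what the two alanine substitutions do, but a mutant degron of this kind would plausibly serve as a comparison alongside the wild-type cassette. The GFP allows the fusion protein's abundance and localisation to be followed.
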