Features (pLannotate 1.2.2; 10 found; start..end, strand, type, name):
     25..258     +  CDS            PKN1 (fragment): PKN1_HUMAN - Also known as PAK1, PKN, PRK1, PRKCL1. Experimental evidence at protein level: Swiss-Prot protein existence level 1. PKC-related serine/threonine-protein kinase involved in various processes such as regulation of the intermediate filaments of the actin cytoskeleton, cell migration, tumor cell invasion and transcription regulation. Part of a signaling cascade that begins with the activation of the adrenergic receptor ADRA1B and leads to the activation of MAPK14. Regulates the cytoskeletal network by phosphorylating proteins such as VIM and neurofilament proteins NEFH, NEFL and NEFM
    265..981     +  CDS            EGFP: EGFP is a basic (constitutively fluorescent) green fluorescent protein published in 1996, derived from Aequorea victoria. It is reported to be a rapidly-maturing weak dimer with moderate acid sensitivity.
   1029..1048    +  misc_feature   BioBrick suffix: universal suffix for all parts
   1049..1106    +  terminator     his operon terminator: This putative transcriptin terminator from the E. coli his operon has a 2-bp deletion introduced during synthesis. Its efficiency has not been determined.
   1301..1889    -  rep_origin     ori: high-copy-number ColE1/pMB1/pBR322/pUC origin of replication
   2072..2166    -  terminator     lambda t0 terminator: transcription terminator from phage lambda
   2190..2846    -  CDS            cat: CAT_ECOLX - Experimental evidence at protein level: Swiss-Prot protein existence level 1. This enzyme is an effector of chloramphenicol resistance in bacteria. From Escherichia coli. This protein is used as a marker in many commonly used cloning vectors, such as pACYC184.
   2847..2944    -  promoter       cat promoter: promoter of the E. coli cat gene encoding chloramphenicol acetyltransferase
   3030..3073    -  terminator     bacterial terminator: putative bacterial transcription terminator
   3076..5       +  misc_feature   BioBrick prefix (across the origin): BioBrick prefix for parts that do not start with "ATG"
>Addgene plasmid #211857 | pUPD2-HR1bR181A R185A-GFP-L (B3-B4) | addgene full sequence | sequence record 417750 | Addgene NGS Result
TAGAGCGATGAGTGGTCTCGAATGGCTACTAATCTTTCTAGAGTTGCTGGACTTGAAAAGCAACTTGCTA
TTGAACTTAAGGTTAAGCAAGGTGCTGAAAATATGATTCAAACTTATTCTAATGGATCTACTAAGGATAG
AAAGCTTCTTCTTACTGCTCAACAAATGCTTCAAGATTCTAAGACTAAGATTGATATTATTGCAATGCAA
CTTGCAAGAGCTCTTCAAGCTGGTCAACTTGAAAATCAAGCTGCTCCTGGTTCGATGGTGAGCAAGGGCG
AGGAGCTGTTCACCGGGGTGGTGCCCATCCTGGTCGAGCTGGACGGCGACGTAAACGGCCACAAGTTCAG
CGTGTCCGGCGAGGGCGAGGGCGATGCCACCTACGGCAAGCTGACCCTGAAGTTCATCTGCACCACCGGC
AAGCTGCCCGTGCCCTGGCCCACCCTCGTGACCACCCTGACCTACGGCGTGCAGTGCTTCAGCCGCTACC
CCGACCACATGAAGCAGCACGACTTCTTCAAGTCCGCCATGCCCGAAGGCTACGTCCAGGAGCGCACCAT
CTTCTTCAAGGACGACGGCAACTACAAGACCCGCGCCGAGGTGAAGTTCGAGGGCGACACCCTGGTGAAC
CGCATCGAGCTGAAGGGCATCGACTTCAAGGAGGACGGCAACATCCTGGGGCACAAGCTGGAGTACAACT
ACAACAGCCACAACGTCTATATCATGGCCGACAAGCAGAAGAACGGCATCAAGGTGAACTTCAAGATCCG
CCACAACATCGAGGACGGCAGCGTGCAGCTCGCCGACCACTACCAGCAGAACACCCCCATCGGCGACGGC
CCCGTGCTGCTGCCCGACAACCACTACCTGAGCACCCAGTCCGCCCTGAGCAAAGACCCCAACGAGAAGC
GCGATCACATGGTCCTGCTGGAGTTCGTGACCGCCGCCGGGATCACTCTCGGCATGGACGAGCTGTACAA
GGGAGGTGGCTCATCTGGCGGAGGTGGTTCGTGAGACCACTCATCGCGACTAGTAGCGGCCGCTGCAGTC
CGGCAAAAAAGGGCAAGGTGTCACCACCCTGCCCTTTTTCTTTAAAACCGAAAAGATTACTTCGCGTTAT
GCAGGCTTCCTCGCTCACTGACTCGCTGCGCTCGGTCGTTCGGCTGCGGCGAGCGGTATCAGCTCACTCA
AAGGCGGTAATACGGTTATCCACAGAATCAGGGGATAACGCAGGAAAGAACATGTGAGCAAAAGGCCAGC
AAAAGGCCAGGAACCGTAAAAAGGCCGCGTTGCTGGCGTTTTTCCACAGGCTCCGCCCCCCTGACGAGCA
TCACAAAAATCGACGCTCAAGTCAGAGGTGGCGAAACCCGACAGGACTATAAAGATACCAGGCGTTTCCC
CCTGGAAGCTCCCTCGTGCGCTCTCCTGTTCCGACCCTGCCGCTTACCGGATACCTGTCCGCCTTTCTCC
CTTCGGGAAGCGTGGCGCTTTCTCATAGCTCACGCTGTAGGTATCTCAGTTCGGTGTAGGTCGTTCGCTC
CAAGCTGGGCTGTGTGCACGAACCCCCCGTTCAGCCCGACCGCTGCGCCTTATCCGGTAACTATCGTCTT
GAGTCCAACCCGGTAAGACACGACTTATCGCCACTGGCAGCAGCCACTGGTAACAGGATTAGCAGAGCGA
GGTATGTAGGCGGTGCTACAGAGTTCTTGAAGTGGTGGCCTAACTACGGCTACACTAGAAGAACAGTATT
TGGTATCTGCGCTCTGCTGAAGCCAGTTACCTTCGGAAAAAGAGTTGGTAGCTCTTGATCCGGCAAACAA
ACCACCGCTGGTAGCGGTGGTTTTTTTGTTTGCAAGCAGCAGATTACGCGCAGAAAAAAAGGATCTCAAG
AAGATCCTTTGATCTTTTCTACGGGGTCTGACGCTCAGTGGAACGAAAACTCACGTTAAGGGATTTTGGT
CATGAGATTATCAAAAAGGATCTTCACCTAGATCCTTTTAAATTAAAAATGAAGTTTTAAATCAATCTAA
AGTATATATGAGTAAACTTGGTCTGACAGCTCGAGGCTTGGATTCTCACCAATAAAAAACGCCCGGCGGC
AACCGAGCGTTCTGAACAAATCCAGATGGAGTTCTGAGGTCATTACTGGATCTATCAACAGGAGTCCAAG
CGAGCTCGATATCAAATTACGCCCCGCCCTGCCACTCGTCGCAGTACTGTTGTAATTCATTAAGCATTCT
GCCGACATGGAAGCCATCACAAACGGCATGATGAACCTGAATCGCCAGCGGCATCAGCACCTTGTCGCCT
TGCGTATAATATTTGCCCATGGTGAAAACGGGGGCGAAGAAGTTGTCCATATTGGCCACGTTTAAATCAA
AACTGGTGAAACTCACCCAGGGATTGGCTGATACGAAAAACATATTCTCAATAAACCCTTTAGGGAAATA
GGCCAGGTTTTCACCGTAACACGCCACATCTTGCGAATATATGTGTAGAAACTGCCGGAAATCGTCGTGG
TATTCACTCCAGAGTGATGAAAACGTTTCAGTTTGCTCATGGAAAACGGTGTAACAAGGGTGAACACTAT
CCCATATCACCAGCTCACCGTCTTTCATTGCCATACGAAATTCCGGATGAGCATTCATCAGGCGGGCAAG
AATGTGAATAAAGGCCGGATAAAACTTGTGCTTATTTTTCTTTACGGTCTTTAAAAAGGCCGTAATATCC
AGCTGAACGGTCTGGTTATAGGTACATTGAGCAACTGACTGAAATGCCTCAAAATGTTCTTTACGATGCC
ATTGGGATATATCAACGGTGGTATATCCAGTGATTTTTTTCTCCATTTTAGCTTCCTTAGCTCCTGAAAA
TCTCGATAACTCAAAAAATACGCCCGGTAGTGATCTTATTTCATTATGGTGAAAGTTGGAACCTCTTACG
TGCCCGATCAACTCGAGTGCCACCTGACGTCTAAGAAACCATTATTATCATGACATTAACCTATAAAAAT
AGGCGTATCACGAGGCAGAATTTCAGATAAAAAAAATCCTTAGCTTTCGCTAAGGATGATTTCTGGAATT
CGCGGCCGCTTC
